Addgene plasmid #152532: pGBW-m4133999
Purpose: Mammalian expression plasmid for SARS-CoV-2 endoRNAse
Depositing lab: Ginkgo Bioworks & Benjie Chen. Depositing organization: Ginkgo Bioworks.
Backbone
  Vector backbone: pTwist_CMV_Puro_6
  Backbone size w/o insert (bp): 6080
  Vector type: Mammalian Expression
  Selectable markers: Puromycin
Growth in bacteria
  Bacterial resistance: Ampicillin, 100 μg/mL
  Growth temperature: 37°C
  Growth strain: DH5alpha
  Copy number: High Copy
Gene/Insert
  Gene/Insert name: SARS-CoV-2 endoRNAse
  Species: Severe acute respiratory syndrome coronavirus 2
  Insert size (bp): 1031
  Mutation: wt
  Entrez Gene: ORF1ab (a.k.a. GU280_gp01)
  Promoter: CMV
  Tag / fusion protein: Cleavable TEV;V5 (C terminal on backbone)
  Cloning method: Unknown
Resource information
  A portion of this plasmid was derived from a plasmid made by: GinkgoBioworks
Depositor comments: NCBI reference sequence: YP_009725310.1
How to cite: pGBW-m4133999 was a gift from Ginkgo Bioworks & Benjie Chen (Addgene plasmid # 152532 ; http://n2t.net/addgene:152532 ; RRID:Addgene_152532)
