[The description below was written by a language model from this plasmid's Addgene catalogue record and pLannotate feature annotations shown in this document.]
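Description:
pGBW-m4133999 is a mammalian expression plasmid built on the pTwist_CMV_Puro_6 backbone and designed to produce the SARS-CoV-2 endoRNAse, one of the mature products of the ORF1ab replicase polyprotein. It is propagated in E. coli as a high-copy plasmid through a ColE1/pUC-type origin with ampicillin selection (AmpR). For selection in mammalian cells it carries a separate cassette in which the human ubiquitin C promoter drives puromycin N-acetyltransferase, followed by a synthetic polyadenylation signal.

The wild-type insert of about 1 kb sits at the start of the 7,186 nt sequence record, immediately downstream of the CMV enhancer and CMV promoter elements that wrap around the end of the circular map. The automated annotation matches this open reading frame to a fragment of the SARS-CoV-2 replicase polyprotein. However, the functional text attached to that hit describes the 2'-O-methyltransferase, which is generic polyprotein-entry wording and does not describe the insert itself; the catalogue identifies the product as the endoRNAse. According to the catalogue fields, the backbone supplies a C-terminal TEV-cleavable V5 tag for detection or pull-down of the protein. These tag elements are not annotated separately in the feature table, although the annotated coding region runs slightly longer than the stated insert size. An SV40 poly(A) signal lies downstream of the coding region. The expression unit is flanked by β-globin insulator elements, along with T7 and rrnG terminators and a synthetic poly(A) signal that insulate it from neighbouring transcription. The plasmid is suited to transient or puromycin-selected expression of the tagged viral nuclease in mammalian cells.
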