Features (pLannotate 1.2.2; 19 found; start..end, strand, type, name):
      8..1078    +  CDS            rep (fragment): R1AB_SARS2 - Experimental evidence at protein level: Swiss-Prot protein existence level 1. [2'-O-methyltransferase]: Methyltransferase that mediates mRNA cap 2'-O-ribose methylation to the 5'-cap structure of viral mRNAs. N7-methyl guanosine cap is a prerequisite for binding of nsp16. Therefore plays an essential role in viral mRNAs cap methylation which is essential to evade immune system. From Severe acute respiratory syndrome coronavirus 2 (2019-nCoV) (SARS-CoV-2).
   1155..1276    -  polyA_signal   SV40 poly(A) signal: SV40 polyadenylation signal
   1299..1368    -  CDS            large T antigen (fragment): large T antigen from SV40 (simian virus 40)
   1391..1437    +  terminator     T7 terminator: transcription terminator for bacteriophage T7 RNA polymerase
   1467..1603    +  terminator     rrnG terminator: transcription terminator from the E. coli ribosomal RNA rrnG operon (Albrechtsen et al., 1991)
   1648..1719    +  misc_feature   3' β-globin insulator: insulator downstream of the human β-globin locus (Farrell et al., 2002)
   1945..2533    -  rep_origin     ori: high-copy-number ColE1/pMB1/pBR322/pUC origin of replication
   2705..2769    -  CDS            bla(M) (fragment): β-lactamase lacking the signal sequence; bla(M); allows cytosolic expression of β-lactamase
   3033..4242    +  promoter       UbC promoter: human ubiquitin C promoter
   4246..4843    +  CDS            PuroR (fragment): puromycin N-acetyltransferase; pac from Streptomyces; confers resistance to puromycin
   4872..4920    +  polyA_signal   poly(A) signal: synthetic polyadenylation signal
   5186..6046    +  CDS            AmpR: β-lactamase; bla; confers resistance to ampicillin, carbenicillin, and related antibiotics
   6059..6195    +  terminator     rrnG terminator: transcription terminator from the E. coli ribosomal RNA rrnG operon (Albrechtsen et al., 1991)
   6340..6411    +  misc_feature   5' β-globin insulator: insulator upstream of the human β-globin locus (Farrell et al., 2002)
   6416..6462    -  terminator     T7 terminator: transcription terminator for bacteriophage T7 RNA polymerase
   6480..6528    -  polyA_signal   poly(A) signal: synthetic polyadenylation signal
   6609..6912    +  enhancer       CMV enhancer: human cytomegalovirus immediate early enhancer
   6985..7002    -  promoter       CMV promoter (fragment): human cytomegalovirus (CMV) immediate early promoter
   7065..7116    +  promoter       CMVd2 promoter: truncated human cytomegalovirus (CMV) immediate early promoter that yields moderately reduced expression relative to the full-length promoter
>Addgene plasmid #152532 | pGBW-m4133999 | depositor full sequence | sequence record 295544 | Full Sequence
CACCATGTTAGAAAATGTGGCTTTTAATGTTGTAAATAAGGGACACTTTGATGGACAACAGGGTGAAGTA
CCAGTTTCTATCATTAATAACACTGTTTACACAAAAGTTGATGGTGTTGATGTAGAATTGTTTGAAAATA
AAACAACATTACCTGTTAATGTAGCATTTGAGCTTTGGGCTAAGCGCAACATTAAACCAGTACCAGAGGT
GAAAATACTCAATAATTTGGGTGTGGACATTGCTGCTAATACTGTGATCTGGGACTACAAAAGAGATGCT
CCAGCACATATATCTACTATTGGTGTTTGTTCTATGACTGACATAGCCAAGAAACCAACTGAAACGATTT
GTGCACCACTCACTGTCTTTTTTGATGGTAGAGTTGATGGTCAAGTAGACTTATTTAGAAATGCCCGTAA
TGGTGTTCTTATTACAGAAGGTAGTGTTAAAGGTTTACAACCATCTGTAGGTCCCAAACAAGCTAGTCTT
AATGGAGTCACATTAATTGGAGAAGCCGTAAAAACACAGTTCAATTATTATAAGAAAGTTGATGGTGTTG
TCCAACAATTACCTGAAACTTACTTTACTCAGAGTAGAAATTTACAAGAATTTAAACCCAGGAGTCAAAT
GGAAATTGATTTCTTAGAATTAGCTATGGATGAATTCATTGAACGGTATAAATTAGAAGGCTATGCCTTC
GAACATATCGTTTATGGAGATTTTAGTCATAGTCAGTTAGGTGGTTTACATCTACTGATTGGACTAGCTA
AACGTTTTAAGGAATCACCTTTTGAATTAGAAGATTTTATTCCTATGGACAGTACAGTTAAAAACTATTT
CATAACAGATGCGCAAACAGGTTCATCTAAGTGTGTGTGTTCTGTTATTGATTTATTACTTGATGATTTT
GTTGAAATAATAAAATCCCAAGATTTATCTGTAGTTTCTAAGGTTGTCAAAGTGACTATTGACTATACAG
AAATTTCATTTATGCTTTGGTGTAAAGATGGCCATGTAGAAACATTTTACCCAAAATTAGAAAACCTTTA
CTTTCAGTCGGGGAAACCTATACCCAATCCACTTCTCGGCTTAGATTCTACCTAAGCTAGCTTGACTGAC
TGAGATACAGCGTACCTTCAGCTCACAGACATGATAAGATACATTGATGAGTTTGGACAAACCACAACTA
GAATGCAGTGAAAAAAATGCTTTATTTGTGAAATTTGTGATGCTATTGCTTTATTTGTAACCATTATAAG
CTGCAATAAACAAGTTAACAACAACAATTGCATTCATTTTATGTTTCAGGTTCAGGGGGAGGTGTGGGAG
GTTTTTTAAAGCAAGTAAAACCTCTACAAATGTGGTATTGGCCCATCTCTATCGGTATCGTAGCATAACC
CCTTGGGGCCTCTAAACGGGTCTTGAGGGGTTTTTTGTGCCCCTCGGGCCGGATTGCTATCTACCGGCAT
TGGCGCAGAAAAAAATGCCTGATGCGACGCTGCGCGTCTTATACTCCCACATATGCCAGATTCAGCAACG
GATACGGCTTCCCCAACTTGCCCACTTCCATACGTGTCCTCCTTACCAGAAATTTATCCTTAAGGTCGTC
AGCTATCCTGCAGGCGATCTCTCGATTTCGATCAAGACATTCCTTTAATGGTCTTTTCTGGACACCACTA
GGGGTCAGAAGTAGTTCATCAAACTTTCTTCCCTCCCTAATCTCATTGGTTACCTTGGGCTATCGAAACT
TAATTAACCAGTCAAGTCAGCTACTTGGCGAGATCGACTTGTCTGGGTTTCGACTACGCTCAGAATTGCG
TCAGTCAAGTTCGATCTGGTCCTTGCTATTGCACCCGTTCTCCGATTACGAGTTTCATTTAAATCATGTG
AGCAAAAGGCCAGCAAAAGGCCAGGAACCGTAAAAAGGCCGCGTTGCTGGCGTTTTTCCATAGGCTCCGC
CCCCCTGACGAGCATCACAAAAATCGACGCTCAAGTCAGAGGTGGCGAAACCCGACAGGACTATAAAGAT
ACCAGGCGTTTCCCCCTGGAAGCTCCCTCGTGCGCTCTCCTGTTCCGACCCTGCCGCTTACCGGATACCT
GTCCGCCTTTCTCCCTTCGGGAAGCGTGGCGCTTTCTCATAGCTCACGCTGTAGGTATCTCAGTTCGGTG
TAGGTCGTTCGCTCCAAGCTGGGCTGTGTGCACGAACCCCCCGTTCAGCCCGACCGCTGCGCCTTATCCG
GTAACTATCGTCTTGAGTCCAACCCGGTAAGACACGACTTATCGCCACTGGCAGCAGCCACTGGTAACAG
GATTAGCAGAGCGAGGTATGTAGGCGGTGCTACAGAGTTCTTGAAGTGGTGGCCTAACTACGGCTACACT
AGAAGAACAGTATTTGGTATCTGCGCTCTGCTGAAGCCAGTTACCTTCGGAAAAAGAGTTGGTAGCTCTT
GATCCGGCAAACAAACCACCGCTGGTAGCGGTGGTTTTTTTGTTTGCAAGCAGCAGATTACGCGCAGAAA
AAAAGGATCTCAAGAAGATCCTTTGATCTTTTCTACGGGGTCTGACGCTCAGTGGAACGAAAACTCACGT
TAAGGGATTTTGGTCATGAGATTATCAAAAAGGATCTTCACCTAGATCCTTTTAAATTAAAAATGAAGTT
TTAAATCAATCTAAAGTATATATGAGTAAACTTGGTCTGACAGTTACCAATGCTTAATCAGTGAGGCACC
TATCTCAGCGATCTGTCTATTTCGTTCATCCATAGTTGCATTTAAATTTCCGAACTCTCCAAGGCCCTCG
TCGGAAAATCTTCAAACCTTTCGTCCGATCCATCTTGCAGGCTACCTCTCGAACGAACTATCGCAAGTCT
CTTGGCCGGCCTTGCGCCTTGGCTATTGCTTGGCAGCGCCTATCGCCAGGTATTACTCCAATCCCGAATA
TCCGAGATCGGGATCACCCGAGAGAAGTTCAACCTACATCCTCAATCCCGATCTATCCGAGATCCGAGGA
ATATCGAAATCGGGGCGCGCCTGGCCTCCGCGCCGGGTTTTGGCGCCTCCCGCGGGCGCCCCCCTCGTCA
CGGCGAGCGCTGCCACGTCAGACGAAGGGCGCAGGAGCGTCCTGATCCTTCCGCCCGGACGCTCAGGACA
GCGGCCCGCTGCTCATAAGACTCGGCCTTAGAACCCCAGTATCAGCAGAAGGACATTTTAGGACGGGACT
TGGGTGACTCTAGGGCACTGGTTTTCTTTCCAGAGAGCGGAACAGGCGAGGAAAAGTAGTCCCTTCTCGG
CGATTCTGCGGAGGGATCTCCGTGGGGCGGTGAACGCCGATGATTATATAAGGACGCGCCGGGTGTGGCA
CAGCTAGTTCCGTCGCAGCCGGGATTTGGGTCGCGGTTCTTGTTTGTGGATCGCTGTGATCGTCACTTGG
TGAGTAGCGGGCTGCTGGGCTGGCCGGGGCTTTCGTGGCCGCCGGGCCGCTCGGTGGGACGGAAGCGTGT
GGAGAGACCGCCAAGGGCTGTAGTCTGGGTCCGCGAGCAAGGTTGCCCTGAACTGGGGGTTGGGGGGAGC
GCAGCAAAATGGCGGCTGTTCCCGAGTCTTGAATGGAAGACGCTTGTGAGGCGGGCTGTGAGGTCGTTGA
AACAAGGTGGGGGGCATGGTGGGCGGCAAGAACCCAAGGTCTTGAGCCCTTCGCTAATGCGGGAAAGCTC
TTATTCGGGTGAGATGGGCTGGGCACCATCTGGGGACCCTGACGTGAAGTTTGTCACTGACTGGAGAACT
CGGTTTGTCGTCTGTTGCGGGGGCGGCAGTTATGGCGGTGCCGTTGGGCAGTGCACCCGTACCTTTGGGA
GCGCGCGCCCTCGTCGTGTCGTGACGTCACCCGTTCTGTTGGCTTATAATGCAGGGTGGGGCCACCTGCC
GGTAGGTGTGCGGTAGGCTTTTCTCCGTCGCAGGACGCAGGGTTCGGGCCTAGGGTAGGCTCTCCTGAAT
CGACAGGCGCCGGACCTCTGGTGAGGGGAGGGATAAGTGAGGCGTCAGTTTCTTTGGTCGGTTTTATGTA
CCTATCTTCTTAAGTAGCTGAAGCTCCGGTTTTGAACTATGCGCTCGGGGTTGGCGAGTGTGTTTTGTGA
AGTTTTTTAGGCACCTTTTGAAATGTAATCATTTGGGTCAATATGTAATTTTCAGTGTTAGACTTGTAAA
TTGTCCGCTAAATTCTGGCCGTTTTTGGCTTTTTTGTTAGACAACATGACCGAGTACAAGCCCACGGTGC
GCCTCGCCACCCGCGACGACGTCCCCAGGGCCGTACGCACCCTCGCCGCCGCGTTCGCCGACTACCCCGC
CACGCGCCACACCGTCGATCCGGACCGCCACATCGAGCGGGTCACCGAGCTGCAAGAACTCTTCCTCACG
CGCGTCGGGCTCGACATCGGCAAGGTGTGGGTCGCGGACGACGGCGCCGCGGTGGCGGTCTGGACCACGC
CGGAGAGCGTCGAAGCGGGGGCGGTGTTCGCCGAGATCGGCCCGCGCATGGCCGAGTTGAGCGGTTCCCG
GCTGGCCGCGCAGCAACAGATGGAGGGCCTCCTGGCGCCGCACCGGCCCAAGGAGCCCGCGTGGTTCCTG
GCCACCGTCGGCGTCTCGCCCGACCACCAGGGCAAGGGTCTGGGCAGCGCCGTCGTGCTCCCCGGAGTGG
AGGCCGCCGAGCGCGCCGGGGTGCCCGCCTTCCTGGAGACCTCCGCGCCCCGCAACCTCCCCTTCTACGA
GCGGCTCGGCTTCACCGTCACCGCCGACGTCGAGGTGCCCGAAGGACCGCGCACCTGGTGCATGACCCGC
AAGCCCGGTGCCTAGGCTAGTATGTAAGCCTAGTCTTAGATAATAAAATCGCTATCCATCGAAGATGGAT
GTGTGTTGGTTTTTTGTGTGTGTAACGCTAGGCGCGCCTGGTGTACCGAGAACGATCCTCTCAGTGCGAG
TCTCGACGATCCATATCGTTGCTTGGCAGTCAGCCAGTCGGAATCCAGCTTGGGACCCAGGAAGTCCAAT
CGTCAGATATTGTACTCAAGCCTGGTCACGGCAGCGTACCGATCTGTTTAAACCTAGATATTGATAGTCT
GATCGGTCAACGTATAATCGAGTCCTAGCTTTTGCAAACATCTATCAAGAGACAGGATCAGCAGGAGGCT
TTCGCATGAGTATTCAACATTTCCGTGTCGCCCTTATTCCCTTTTTTGCGGCATTTTGCCTTCCTGTTTT
TGCTCACCCAGAAACGCTGGTGAAAGTAAAAGATGCTGAAGATCAGTTGGGTGCGCGAGTGGGTTACATC
GAACTGGATCTCAACAGCGGTAAGATCCTTGAGAGTTTTCGCCCCGAAGAACGCTTTCCAATGATGAGCA
CTTTTAAAGTTCTGCTATGTGGCGCGGTATTATCCCGTATTGACGCCGGGCAAGAGCAACTCGGTCGCCG
CATACACTATTCTCAGAATGACTTGGTTGAGTATTCACCAGTCACAGAAAAGCATCTTACGGATGGCATG
ACAGTAAGAGAATTATGCAGTGCTGCCATAACCATGAGTGATAACACTGCGGCCAACTTACTTCTGACAA
CGATTGGAGGACCGAAGGAGCTAACCGCTTTTTTGCACAACATGGGGGATCATGTAACTCGCCTTGATCG
TTGGGAACCGGAGCTGAATGAAGCCATACCAAACGACGAGCGTGACACCACGATGCCTGTAGCAATGGCA
ACAACCTTGCGTAAACTATTAACTGGCGAACTACTTACTCTAGCTTCCCGGCAACAGTTGATAGACTGGA
TGGAGGCGGATAAAGTTGCAGGACCACTTCTGCGCTCGGCCCTTCCGGCTGGCTGGTTTATTGCTGATAA
ATCTGGAGCCGGTGAGCGTGGGTCTCGCGGTATCATTGCAGCACTGGGGCCAGATGGTAAGCCCTCCCGT
ATCGTAGTTATCTACACGACGGGGAGTCAGGCAACTATGGATGAACGAAATAGACAGATCGCTGAGATAG
GTGCCTCACTGATTAAGCATTGGTAACCGATTCTAGGTGCATTGGCGCAGAAAAAAATGCCTGATGCGAC
GCTGCGCGTCTTATACTCCCACATATGCCAGATTCAGCAACGGATACGGCTTCCCCAACTTGCCCACTTC
CATACGTGTCCTCCTTACCAGAAATTTATCCTTAAGATCGTTTAAACTCGACTCTGGCTCTATCGAATCT
CCGTCGTTTCGAGCTTACGCGAACAGCCGTGGCGCTCATTTGCTCGTCGGGCATCGAATCTCGTCAGCTA
TCGTCAGCTTACCTTTTTGGCAGCGATCGCGGCTCCCGACATCTTGGACCATTAGCTCCACAGGTATCTT
CTTCCCTCTAGTGGTCATAACAGCAGCTTCAGCTACCTCTCAATTCAAAAAACCCCTCAAGACCCGTTTA
GAGGCCCCAAGGGGTTATGCTATCAATCGTTGCGTTACACACACAAAAAACCAACACACATCCATCTTCG
ATGGATAGCGATTTTATTATCTAACTGCTGATCGAGTGTAGCCAGATCTAGTAATCAATTACGGGGTCAT
TAGTTCATAGCCCATATATGGAGTTCCGCGTTACATAACTTACGGTAAATGGCCCGCCTGGCTGACCGCC
CAACGACCCCCGCCCATTGACGTCAATAATGACGTATGTTCCCATAGTAACGCCAATAGGGACTTTCCAT
TGACGTCAATGGGTGGAGTATTTACGGTAAACTGCCCACTTGGCAGTACATCAAGTGTATCATATGCCAA
GTACGCCCCCTATTGACGTCAATGACGGTAAATGGCCCGCCTGGCATTATGCCCAGTACATGACCTTATG
GGACTTTCCTACTTGGCAGTACATCTACGTATTAGTCATCGCTATTACCATGCTGATGCGGTTTTGGCAG
TACATCAATGGGCGTGGATAGCGGTTTGACTCACGGGGATTTCCAAGTCTCCACCCCATTGACGTCAATG
GGAGTTTGTTTTGGCACCAAAATCAACGGGACTTTCCAAAATGTCGTAACAACTCCGCCCCATTGACGCA
AATGGGCGGTAGGCGTGTACGGTGGGAGGTCTATATAAGCAGAGCTGGTTTAGTGAACCGTCAGATCAGA
TCTTTGTCGATCCTACCATCCACTCGACACACCCGCCAGCGGCCGC
